Addgene plasmid #128188: pFH68
Purpose: Level1 ZmUBIp::SpCas9-NG (human codon optimized):NOSt
Depositing lab: Vladimir Nekrasov. Depositing organization: Rothamsted Research. Publication: A modular cloning toolkit for genome editing in plants. Hahn F, Korolev A, Sanjurjo Loures L, Nekrasov V. BMC Plant Biol. 2020 Apr 23;20(1):179. doi: 10.1186/s12870-020-02388-2. PubMed 32326901.
Backbone
  Vector backbone: pICH47742
  Vector type: Plant Expression, CRISPR, Synthetic Biology
Growth in bacteria
  Bacterial resistance: Ampicillin, 100 μg/mL
  Growth temperature: 37°C
  Growth strain: DH5alpha
  Copy number: High Copy
Gene/Insert
  Gene/Insert name: ZmUBIp::SpCas9-NG (human codon optimized):NOSt
  Species: Synthetic
Terms and licenses: Academic/Nonprofit Terms; Industry Terms: Not Available to Industry
How to cite: pFH68 was a gift from Vladimir Nekrasov (Addgene plasmid # 128188 ; http://n2t.net/addgene:128188 ; RRID:Addgene_128188)
