[The description below was written by a language model from this plasmid's Addgene catalogue record and pLannotate feature annotations shown in this document.]
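Description:
pFH68 is a Level 1 module from a Golden Gate/MoClo-style modular cloning toolkit for plant genome editing, built in the pICH47742 acceptor backbone. It carries a single plant transcription unit in which the maize polyubiquitin (ZmUbi) promoter, a strong constitutive promoter widely used in monocots, drives a human codon-optimized Streptococcus pyogenes Cas9 of the NG variant, with the nopaline synthase (NOS) terminator supplying the polyadenylation signal. SpCas9-NG is an engineered Cas9 with relaxed PAM requirements, recognizing NG rather than the canonical NGG, which widens the range of targetable genomic sites. The feature table annotates the coding region as two adjoining Cas9 segments (N- and C-terminal portions); these abut directly and evidently represent one continuous open reading frame, followed in frame by a bipartite nucleoplasmin nuclear localization signal at the C-terminus.

The expression cassette sits between nopaline-type left and right T-DNA border repeats, so the backbone has binary-vector architecture. Outside the borders are a high-copy ColE1/pUC-type origin for propagation in E. coli, the broad-host-range IncP oriV together with trfA, which encodes its replication initiator and allows maintenance in hosts such as Agrobacterium, and a β-lactamase gene with its own promoter for ampicillin selection. No plant selectable marker or guide RNA cassette is annotated, consistent with its role as an intermediate building block: as a Level 1 unit it is intended to be combined with other Level 1 modules, such as guide RNA expression units and selection markers, into higher-level multigene constructs for CRISPR editing in plants. The full sequence record is about 10.8 kb.
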