Features (pLannotate 1.2.2; 12 found; start..end, strand, type, name):
     34..2020    +  promoter       Ubi promoter: maize polyubiquitin gene promoter
   2074..3675    +  CDS            Cas9(N): N-terminal portion of Streptococcus pyogenes Cas9 (Zetsche et al., 2015)
   3676..6174    +  CDS            Cas9(C): C-terminal portion of Streptococcus pyogenes Cas9 (Zetsche et al., 2015)
   6175..6222    +  CDS            nucleoplasmin NLS: bipartite nuclear localization signal from nucleoplasmin
   6238..6490    +  terminator     NOS terminator: nopaline synthase terminator and poly(A) signal
   6538..6562    +  misc_feature   RB T-DNA repeat: right border repeat from nopaline C58 T-DNA
   6721..7866    -  CDS            trfA: TRFA_ECOLX - Experimental evidence at protein level: Swiss-Prot protein existence level 1. Also involved in plasmid copy number control, promoting intermolecular coupling of protein bound iterons at oriV, which inhibits replication initiation. From Escherichia coli.
   8202..8790    -  rep_origin     ori: high-copy-number ColE1/pMB1/pBR322/pUC origin of replication
   8961..9821    -  CDS            AmpR: β-lactamase; bla; confers resistance to ampicillin, carbenicillin, and related antibiotics
   9822..9926    -  promoter       AmpR promoter: bla
  10013..10644   -  rep_origin     oriV: incP origin of replication
  10736..10760   +  misc_feature   LB T-DNA repeat: left border repeat from nopaline C58 T-DNA
>Addgene plasmid #128188 | pFH68 | addgene full sequence | sequence record 252947 | Addgene NGS Result
TCTGTGAAGACAAGCAAGAATTCAAGCTTGGAGGTGCAGCGTGACCCGGTCGTGCCCCTCTCTAGAGATA
ATGAGCATTGCATGTCTAAGTTATAAAAAATTACCACATATTTTTTTTGTCACACTTGTTTGAAGTGCAG
TTTATCTATCTTTATACATATATTTAAACTTTACTCTACGAATAATATAATCTATAGTACTACAATAATA
TCAGTGTTTTAGAGAATCATATAAATGAACAGTTAGACATGGTCTAAAGGACAATTGAGTATTTTGACAA
CAGGACTCTACAGTTTTATCTTTTTAGTGTGCATGTGTTCTCCTTTTTTTTTGCAAATAGCTTCACCTAT
ATAATACTTCATCCATTTTATTAGTACATCCATTTAGGGTTTAGGGTTAATGGTTTTTATAGACTAATTT
TTTTAGTACATCTATTTTATTCTATTTTAGCCTCTAAATTAAGAAAACTAAAACTCTATTTTAGTTTTTT
TATTTAATAATTTAGATATAAAATAGAATAAAATAAAGTGACTAAAAATTAAACAAATACCCTTTAAGAA
ATTAAAAAAACTAAGGAAACATTTTTCTTGTTTCGAGTAGATAATGCCAGCCTGTTAAACGCCGTCGACG
AGTCTAACGGACACCAACCAGCGAACCAGCAGCGTCGCGTCGGGCCAAGCGAAGCAGACGGCACGGCATC
TCTGTCGCTGCCTCTGGACCCCTCTCGAGAGTTCCGCTCCACCGTTGGACTTGCTCCGCTGTCGGCATCC
AGAAATTGCGTGGCGGAGCGGCAGACGTGAGCCGGCACGGCAGGCGGCCTCCTCCTCCTCTCACGGCACG
GCAGCTACGGGGGATTCCTTTCCCACCGCTCCTTCGCTTTCCCTTCCTCGCCCGCCGTAATAAATAGACA
CCCCCTCCACACCCTCTTTCCCCAACCTCGTGTTGTTCGGAGCGCACACACACACAACCAGATCTCCCCC
AAATCCACCCGTCGGCACCTCCGCTTCAAGGTACGCCGCTCGTCCTCCCCCCCCCCCCCTCTCTACCTTC
TCTAGATCGGCGTTCCGGTCCATGGTTAGGGCCCGGTAGTTCTACTTCTGTTCATGTTTGTGTTAGATCC
GTGTTTGTGTTAGATCCGTGCTGCTAGCGTTCGTACACGGATGCGACCTGTACGTCAGACACGTTCTGAT
TGCTAACTTGCCAGTGTTTCTCTTTGGGGAATCCTGGGATGGCTCTAGCCGTTCCGCAGACGGGATCGAT
TTCATGATTTTTTTTGTTTCGTTGCATAGGGTTTGGTTTGCCCTTTTCCTTTATTTCAATATATGCCGTG
CACTTGTTTGTCGGGTCATCTTTTCATGCTTTTTTTTGTCTTGGTTGTGATGATGTGGTCTGGTTGGGCG
GTCGTTCTAGATCGGAGTAGAATTCTGTTTCAAACTACCTGGTGGATTTATTAATTTTGGATCTGTATGT
GTGTGCCATACATATTCATAGTTACGAATTGAAGATGATGGATGGAAATATCGATCTAGGATAGGTATAC
ATGTTGATGCGGGTTTTACTGATGCATATACAGAGATGCTTTTTGTTCGCTTGGTTGTGATGATGTGGTG
TGGTTGGGCGGTCGTTCATTCGTTCTAGATCGGAGTAGAATACTGTTTCAAACTACCTGGTGTATTTATT
AATTTTGGAACTGTATGTGTGTGTCATACATCTTCATAGTTACGAGTTTAAGATGGATGGAAATATCGAT
CTAGGATAGGTATACATGTTGATGTGGGTTTTACTGATGCATATACATGATGGCATATGCAGCATCTATT
CATATGCTCTAACCTTGAGTACCTATCTATTATAATAAACAAGTATGTTTTATAATTATTTTGATCTTGA
TATACTTGGATGATGGCATATGCAGCAGCTATATGTGGATTTTTTTAGCCCTGCCTTCATACGCTATTTA
TTTGCTTGGTACTGTTTCTTTTGTCGATGCTCACCCTGTTGTTTGGTGTTACTTCTGCAGGAATGGCCCC
AAAGAAGAAGCGGAAGGTCGGTATCCACGGAGTCCCAGCAGCCGACAAGAAGTACAGCATCGGCCTGGAC
ATCGGCACCAACTCTGTGGGCTGGGCCGTGATCACCGACGAGTACAAGGTGCCCAGCAAGAAATTCAAGG
TGCTGGGCAACACCGACCGGCACAGCATCAAGAAGAACCTGATCGGAGCCCTGCTGTTCGACAGCGGCGA
AACAGCCGAGGCCACCCGGCTGAAGAGAACCGCCAGAAGAAGATACACCAGACGGAAGAACCGGATCTGC
TATCTGCAAGAGATCTTCAGCAACGAGATGGCCAAGGTGGACGACAGCTTCTTCCACAGACTGGAAGAGT
CCTTCCTGGTGGAAGAGGATAAGAAGCACGAGCGGCACCCCATCTTCGGCAACATCGTGGACGAGGTGGC
CTACCACGAGAAGTACCCCACCATCTACCACCTGAGAAAGAAACTGGTGGACAGCACCGACAAGGCCGAC
CTGCGGCTGATCTATCTGGCCCTGGCCCACATGATCAAGTTCCGGGGCCACTTCCTGATCGAGGGCGACC
TGAACCCCGACAACAGCGACGTGGACAAGCTGTTCATCCAGCTGGTGCAGACCTACAACCAGCTGTTCGA
GGAAAACCCCATCAACGCCAGCGGCGTGGACGCCAAGGCCATCCTGTCTGCCAGACTGAGCAAGAGCAGA
CGGCTGGAAAATCTGATCGCCCAGCTGCCCGGCGAGAAGAAGAATGGCCTGTTCGGAAACCTGATTGCCC
TGAGCCTGGGCCTGACCCCCAACTTCAAGAGCAACTTCGACCTGGCCGAGGATGCCAAACTGCAGCTGAG
CAAGGACACCTACGACGACGACCTGGACAACCTGCTGGCCCAGATCGGCGACCAGTACGCCGACCTGTTT
CTGGCCGCCAAGAACCTGTCCGACGCCATCCTGCTGAGCGACATCCTGAGAGTGAACACCGAGATCACCA
AGGCCCCCCTGAGCGCCTCTATGATCAAGAGATACGACGAGCACCACCAGGACCTGACCCTGCTGAAAGC
TCTCGTGCGGCAGCAGCTGCCTGAGAAGTACAAAGAGATTTTCTTCGACCAGAGCAAGAACGGCTACGCC
GGCTACATTGACGGCGGAGCCAGCCAGGAAGAGTTCTACAAGTTCATCAAGCCCATCCTGGAAAAGATGG
ACGGCACCGAGGAACTGCTCGTGAAGCTGAACAGAGAGGACCTGCTGCGGAAGCAGCGGACCTTCGACAA
CGGCAGCATCCCCCACCAGATCCACCTGGGAGAGCTGCACGCCATTCTGCGGCGGCAGGAAGATTTTTAC
CCATTCCTGAAGGACAACCGGGAAAAGATCGAGAAGATCCTGACCTTCCGCATCCCCTACTACGTGGGCC
CTCTGGCCAGGGGAAACAGCAGATTCGCCTGGATGACCAGAAAGAGCGAGGAAACCATCACCCCCTGGAA
CTTCGAGGAAGTGGTGGACAAGGGCGCTTCCGCCCAGAGCTTCATCGAGCGGATGACCAACTTCGATAAG
AACCTGCCCAACGAGAAGGTGCTGCCCAAGCACAGCCTGCTGTACGAGTACTTCACCGTGTATAACGAGC
TGACCAAAGTGAAATACGTGACCGAGGGAATGAGAAAGCCCGCCTTCCTGAGCGGCGAGCAGAAAAAGGC
CATCGTGGACCTGCTGTTCAAGACCAACCGGAAAGTGACCGTGAAGCAGCTGAAAGAGGACTACTTCAAG
AAAATCGAGTGCTTCGACTCCGTGGAAATCTCCGGCGTGGAAGATCGGTTCAACGCCTCCCTGGGCACAT
ACCACGATCTGCTGAAAATTATCAAGGACAAGGACTTCCTGGACAATGAGGAAAACGAGGACATTCTGGA
AGATATCGTGCTGACCCTGACACTGTTTGAGGACAGAGAGATGATCGAGGAACGGCTGAAAACCTATGCC
CACCTGTTCGACGACAAAGTGATGAAGCAGCTGAAGCGGCGGAGATACACCGGCTGGGGCAGGCTGAGCC
GGAAGCTGATCAACGGCATCCGGGACAAGCAGTCCGGCAAGACAATCCTGGATTTCCTGAAGTCCGACGG
CTTCGCCAACAGAAACTTCATGCAGCTGATCCACGACGACAGCCTGACCTTTAAAGAGGACATCCAGAAA
GCCCAGGTGTCCGGCCAGGGCGATAGCCTGCACGAGCACATTGCCAATCTGGCCGGCAGCCCCGCCATTA
AGAAGGGCATCCTGCAGACAGTGAAGGTGGTGGACGAGCTCGTGAAAGTGATGGGCCGGCACAAGCCCGA
GAACATCGTGATCGAAATGGCCAGAGAGAACCAGACCACCCAGAAGGGACAGAAGAACAGCCGCGAGAGA
ATGAAGCGGATCGAAGAGGGCATCAAAGAGCTGGGCAGCCAGATCCTGAAAGAACACCCCGTGGAAAACA
CCCAGCTGCAGAACGAGAAGCTGTACCTGTACTACCTGCAGAATGGGCGGGATATGTACGTGGACCAGGA
ACTGGACATCAACCGGCTGTCCGACTACGATGTGGACCATATCGTGCCTCAGAGCTTTCTGAAGGACGAC
TCCATCGACAACAAGGTGCTGACCAGAAGCGACAAGAACCGGGGCAAGAGCGACAACGTGCCCTCCGAAG
AGGTCGTGAAGAAGATGAAGAACTACTGGCGGCAGCTGCTGAACGCCAAGCTGATTACCCAGAGAAAGTT
CGACAATCTGACCAAGGCCGAGAGAGGCGGCCTGAGCGAACTGGATAAGGCCGGCTTCATCAAGAGACAG
CTGGTGGAAACCCGGCAGATCACAAAGCACGTGGCACAGATCCTGGACTCCCGGATGAACACTAAGTACG
ACGAGAATGACAAGCTGATCCGGGAAGTGAAAGTGATCACCCTGAAGTCCAAGCTGGTGTCCGATTTCCG
GAAGGATTTCCAGTTTTACAAAGTGCGCGAGATCAACAACTACCACCACGCCCACGACGCCTACCTGAAC
GCCGTCGTGGGAACCGCCCTGATCAAAAAGTACCCTAAGCTGGAAAGCGAGTTCGTGTACGGCGACTACA
AGGTGTACGACGTGCGGAAGATGATCGCCAAGAGCGAGCAGGAAATCGGCAAGGCTACCGCCAAGTACTT
CTTCTACAGCAACATCATGAACTTTTTCAAGACCGAGATTACCCTGGCCAACGGCGAGATCCGGAAGCGG
CCTCTGATCGAGACAAACGGCGAAACCGGGGAGATCGTGTGGGATAAGGGCCGGGATTTTGCCACCGTGC
GGAAAGTGCTGAGCATGCCCCAAGTGAATATCGTGAAAAAGACCGAGGTGCAGACAGGCGGCTTCAGCAA
AGAGTCTATCCGGCCCAAGAGGAACAGCGATAAGCTGATCGCCAGAAAGAAGGACTGGGACCCTAAGAAG
TACGGCGGCTTCGTTAGCCCCACCGTGGCCTATTCTGTGCTGGTGGTGGCCAAAGTGGAAAAGGGCAAGT
CCAAGAAACTGAAGAGTGTGAAAGAGCTGCTGGGGATCACCATCATGGAAAGAAGCAGCTTCGAGAAGAA
TCCCATCGACTTTCTGGAAGCCAAGGGCTACAAAGAAGTGAAAAAGGACCTGATCATCAAGCTGCCTAAG
TACTCCCTGTTCGAGCTGGAAAACGGCCGGAAGAGAATGCTGGCCTCTGCCCGGTTCCTGCAGAAGGGAA
ACGAACTGGCCCTGCCCTCCAAATATGTGAACTTCCTGTACCTGGCCAGCCACTATGAGAAGCTGAAGGG
CTCCCCCGAGGATAATGAGCAGAAACAGCTGTTTGTGGAACAGCACAAGCACTACCTGGACGAGATCATC
GAGCAGATCAGCGAGTTCTCCAAGAGAGTGATCCTGGCCGACGCTAATCTGGACAAAGTGCTGTCCGCCT
ACAACAAGCACCGGGATAAGCCCATCAGAGAGCAGGCCGAGAATATCATCCACCTGTTTACCCTGACCAA
TCTGGGAGCCCCTCGGGCCTTCAAGTACTTTGACACCACCATCGACCGGAAGGTGTACCGGAGCACCAAA
GAGGTGCTGGACGCCACCCTGATCCACCAGAGCATCACCGGCCTGTACGAGACACGGATCGACCTGTCTC
AGCTGGGAGGCGACAAAAGGCCGGCGGCCACGAAAAAGGCCGGCCAGGCAAAAAAGAAAAAGTAAGCTTG
TCAAGCAGATCGTTCAAACATTTGGCAATAAAGTTTCTTAAGATTGAATCCTGTTGCCGGTCTTGCGATG
ATTATCATATAATTTCTGTTGAATTACGTTAAGCATGTAATAATTAACATGTAATGCATGACGTTATTTA
TGAGATGGGTTTTTATGATTAGAGTCCCGCAATTATACATTTAATACGCGATAGAAAACAAAATATAGCG
CGCAAACTAGGATAAATTATCGCGCGCGGTGTCATCTATGTTACTAGATCGACGCTACTATTGTCTTCTG
CACGAAGTGGTTTAAACTATCAGTGTTTGACAGGATATATTGGCGGGTAAACCTAAGAGAAAAGAGCGTT
TATTAGAATAATCGGATATTTAAAAGGGCGTGAAAAGGTTTATCCGTTCGTCCATTTGTATGTGCATGCC
AACCACAGGGTTCCCCAGATCAGGCGCTGGCTGCTGAACCCCCAGCCGGAACTGACCCCACAAGGCCCTA
GCGTTTGCAATGCACCAGGTCATCATTGACCCAGGCGTGTTCCACCAGGCCGCTGCCTCGCAACTCTTCG
CAGGCTTCGCCGACCTGCTCGCGCCACTTCTTCACGCGGGTGGAATCCGATCCGCACATGAGGCGGAAGG
TTTCCAGCTTGAGCGGGTACGGCTCCCGGTGCGAGCTGAAATAGTCGAACATCCGTCGGGCCGTCGGCGA
CAGCTTGCGGTACTTCTCCCATATGAATTTCGTGTAGTGGTCGCCAGCAAACAGCACGACGATTTCCTCG
TCGATCAGGACCTGGCAACGGGACGTTTTCTTGCCACGGTCCAGGACGCGGAAGCGGTGCAGCAGCGACA
CCGATTCCAGGTGCCCAACGCGGTCGGACGTGAAGCCCATCGCCGTCGCCTGTAGGCGCGACAGGCATTC
CTCGGCCTTCGTGTAATACCGGCCATTGATCGACCAGCCCAGGTCCTGGCAAAGCTCGTAGAACGTGAAG
GTGATCGGCTCGCCGATAGGGGTGCGCTTCGCGTACTCCAACACCTGCTGCCACACCAGTTCGTCATCGT
CGGCCCGCAGCTCGACGCCGGTGTAGGTGATCTTCACGTCCTTGTTGACGTGGAAAATGACCTTGTTTTG
CAGCGCCTCGCGCGGGATTTTCTTGTTGCGCGTGGTGAACAGGGCAGAGCGGGCCGTGTCGTTTGGCATC
GCTCGCATCGTGTCCGGCCACGGCGCAATATCGAACAAGGAAAGCTGCATTTCCTTGATCTGCTGCTTCG
TGTGTTTCAGCAACGCGGCCTGCTTGGCCTCGCTGACCTGTTTTGCCAGGTCCTCGCCGGCGGTTTTTCG
CTTCTTGGTCGTCATAGTTCCTCGCGTGTCGATGGTCATCGACTTCGCCAAACCTGCCGCCTCCTGTTCA
AGACGACGCGAACGCTCCACGGCGGCCGATGGCGCGGGCAGGGCAGGGGGAGCCAGTTGCACGCTGTCGC
GCTCGATCTTGGCCGTAGCTTGCTGGACCATCGAGCCGACGGACTGGAAGGTTTCGCGGGGCGCACGCAT
GACGGTGCGGCTTGCGATGGTTTCGGCATCCTCGGCGGAAAACCCCGCGTCGATCAGTTCTTGCCTGTAT
GCCTTCCGGTCAAACGTCCGATTCATTCACCCTCCTTGCGGGATTGCCCCGACTCACGCCGGGGCAATGT
GCCCTTATTCCTGATTTGACCCGCCTGGTGCCTTGGTGTCCAGATAATCCACCTTATCGGCAATGAAGTC
GGTCCCGTAGACCGTCTGGCCGTCCTTCTCGTACTTGGTATTCCGAATCTTGCCCTGCACGAATACCAGC
GACCCCTTGCCCAAATACTTGCCGTGGGCCTCGGCCTGAGAGCCAAAACACTTGATGCGGAAGAAGTCGG
TGCGCTCCTGCTTGTCGCCGGCATCGTTGCGCCACATCTAGGATCTGCCAGGAACCGTAAAAAGGCCGCG
TTGCTGGCGTTTTTCCATAGGCTCCGCCCCCCTGACGAGCATCACAAAAATCGACGCTCAAGTCAGAGGT
GGCGAAACCCGACAGGACTATAAAGATACCAGGCGTTTCCCCCTGGAAGCTCCCTCGTGCGCTCTCCTGT
TCCGACCCTGCCGCTTACCGGATACCTGTCCGCCTTTCTCCCTTCGGGAAGCGTGGCGCTTTCTCATAGC
TCACGCTGTAGGTATCTCAGTTCGGTGTAGGTCGTTCGCTCCAAGCTGGGCTGTGTGCACGAACCCCCCG
TTCAGCCCGACCGCTGCGCCTTATCCGGTAACTATCGTCTTGAGTCCAACCCGGTAAGACACGACTTATC
GCCACTGGCAGCAGCCACTGGTAACAGGATTAGCAGAGCGAGGTATGTAGGCGGTGCTACAGAGTTCTTG
AAGTGGTGGCCTAACTACGGCTACACTAGAAGAACAGTATTTGGTATCTGCGCTCTGCTGAAGCCAGTTA
CCTTCGGAAAAAGAGTTGGTAGCTCTTGATCCGGCAAACAAACCACCGCTGGTAGCGGTGGTTTTTTTGT
TTGCAAGCAGCAGATTACGCGCAGAAAAAAAGGATCTCAAGAAGATCCTTTGATCTTTTCTACGGGGTCT
GACGCTCAGTGGAACGAAAACTCACGTTAAGGGATTTTGGTCATGAGATTATCAAAAAGGATCTTCACCT
AGATCCTTTTAAATTAAAAATGAAGTTTTAAATCAATCTAAAGTATATATGAGTAAACTTGGTCTGACAG
TTACCAATGCTTAATCAGTGAGGCACCTATCTCAGCGATCTGTCTATTTCGTTCATCCATAGTTGCCTGA
CTCCCCGTCGTGTAGATAACTACGATACGGGAGGGCTTACCATCTGGCCCCAGTGCTGCAATGATACCGC
GAGAACCACGCTCACCGGCTCCAGATTTATCAGCAATAAACCAGCCAGCCGGAAGGGCCGAGCGCAGAAG
TGGTCCTGCAACTTTATCCGCCTCCATCCAGTCTATTAATTGTTGCCGGGAAGCTAGAGTAAGTAGTTCG
CCAGTTAATAGTTTGCGCAACGTTGTTGCCATTGCTACAGGCATCGTGGTGTCACGCTCGTCGTTTGGTA
TGGCTTCATTCAGCTCCGGTTCCCAACGATCAAGGCGAGTTACATGATCCCCCATGTTGTGCAAAAAAGC
GGTTAGCTCCTTCGGTCCTCCGATCGTTGTCAGAAGTAAGTTGGCCGCAGTGTTATCACTCATGGTTATG
GCAGCACTGCATAATTCTCTTACTGTCATGCCATCCGTAAGATGCTTTTCTGTGACTGGTGAGTACTCAA
CCAAGTCATTCTGAGAATAGTGTATGCGGCGACCGAGTTGCTCTTGCCCGGCGTCAATACGGGATAATAC
CGCGCCACATAGCAGAACTTTAAAAGTGCTCATCATTGGAAAACGTTCTTCGGGGCGAAAACTCTCAAGG
ATCTTACCGCTGTTGAGATCCAGTTCGATGTAACCCACTCGTGCACCCAACTGATCTTCAGCATCTTTTA
CTTTCACCAGCGTTTCTGGGTGAGCAAAAACAGGAAGGCAAAATGCCGCAAAAAAGGGAATAAGGGCGAC
ACGGAAATGTTGAATACTCATACTCTTCCTTTTTCAATATTATTGAAGCATTTATCAAGGTTATTGTCTC
ATGAGCGGATACATATTTGAATGTATTTAGAAAAATAAACAAATAGGGGTTCCGCGCACGAATTGGCCAG
CGCTGCCATTTTTGGGGTGAGGCCGTTCGCGGCCGAGGGGCGCAGCCCCTGGGGGGATGGGAGGCCCGCG
TTAGCGGGCCGGGAGGGTTCGAGAAGGGGGGGCACCCCCCTTCGGCGTGCGCGGTCACGCGCACAGGGCG
CAGCCCTGGTTAAAAACAAGGTTTATAAATATTGGTTTAAAAGCAGGTTAAAAGACAGGTTAGCGGTGGC
CGAAAAACGGGCGGAAACCCTTGCAAATGCTGGATTTTCTGCCTGTGGACAGCCCCTCAAATGTCAATAG
GTGCGCCCCTCATCTGTCAGCACTCTGCCCCTCAAGTGTCAAGGATCGCGCCCCTCATCTGTCAGTAGTC
GCGCCCCTCAAGTGTCAATACCGCAGGGCACTTATCCCCAGGCTTGTCCACATCATCTGTGGGAAACTCG
CGTAAAATCAGGCGTTTTCGCCGATTTGCGAGGCTGGCCAGCTCCACGTCGCCGGCCGAAATCGAGCCTG
CCCCTCATCTGTCAACGCCGCGCCGGGTGAGTCGGCCCCTCAAGTGTCAACGTCCGCCCCTCATCTGTCA
GTGAGGGCCAAGTTTTCCGCGAGGTATCCACAACGCCGGCGGCCGCGGTGTCTCGCACACGGCTTCGACG
GCGTTTCTGGCGCGTTTGCAGGGCCATAGACGGCCGCCAGCCCAGCGGCGAGGGCAACCAGCCCGGTGAG
CGTCGCAAAGGAGATCCTGATCTGACTGATGGGCTGCCTGTATCGAGTGGTGATTTTGTGCCGAGCTGCC
GGTCGGGGAGCTGTTGGCTGGCTGGTGGCAGGATATATTGTGGTGTAAACAAATTGACGCTTAGACAACT
TAATAACACATTGCGGACGTTTTTAATGTACTGGGGTGGATGCAGTGGGCCCCAC
